>Addgene plasmid #12884 | DCT.VV.Orf196 | addgene partial sequence | sequence record 19273 | T7 5'-TAATACGACTCACTATAGGG-3'
GTACCCTTCACCGAATTCCAGCTGACCACCATGGATGAAATTGTAAAAAATATCCGGGAGGGAACGCATG
TCCTTCTTCCATTTTATGAAACATTGCCAGAACTTAATCTGTCTCTAGGTAAAAGCCCATTACCTAGTCT
GGAATACGGAGCTAATTACTTTCTTCAGATTTCTAGAGTTAATGATCTAAATAGAATGCCGACCGACATG
TTAAAACTTTTTACACATGATATCATGTTACCAGAAAGCGATCTAGATAAAGTCTATGAAATTTTAAAGA
TTAATAGCGTAAAGTATTATGGGAGGAGTACTAAAGCGGACGCCGTAGTTGCCGACCTCAGCGCACGCAA
TAAACTGTTCAAACGTGAACGAGATGCTATTAAATCTAATAATCATCTCACTGAAAACAATCTATACATT
AGCGATTATAAGATGTTAACCTTCGACGTGTTTCGACCATTATTTGATTTTGTAAACGAAAAATATTGTA
TTATTAAACTTCCAACTTTATTCGGTAGAGGTGTAATCGATACTATGAGAATATATTGTAGTCTCTTTAA
AAATGTTAGACTGCTAAAATGCGTAAGCGATAGCTGGTTAAAAGATAGCGCCATTATGGTGGCTAGTGAT
GTTTGTAAAAAAAATTTGGATTTATTTATGTCTCATGTTAAGTCCGTCACTAAGTCTTCTTCTTGGAAGG
ATGTGAACAGTGTT
