[The description below was written by a language model from this plasmid's Addgene catalogue record.]
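Description:
DCT.VV.Orf196 is a mammalian expression plasmid built on the commercial pcDNA 3.1D V5-His-TOPO backbone (about 5.5 kb without insert) and carrying a single vaccinia virus open reading frame. The 864 bp insert, designated VV.Orf196 within its library, is annotated as the small subunit of the viral mRNA capping enzyme and corresponds to VV_WR_117 in the WR strain numbering. It is recorded as flanked by intact BamHI sites on both sides, so the fragment can in principle be released with that one enzyme, and it can be sequenced from the upstream T7 primer site. The plasmid is maintained at high copy in E. coli under ampicillin selection, and a neomycin resistance marker allows G418 selection in mammalian cells. The record does not list the promoter or confirm tag usage. This backbone family normally drives expression from the CMV immediate-early promoter and offers C-terminal V5 and polyhistidine tags, but whether the ORF is fused in frame to those tags is not stated.

The construct is one member of a library of individually cloned vaccinia ORFs assembled to identify poxvirus determinants recognised by CD8+ T cells, work aimed at the rational design and characterisation of smallpox vaccines. In that setting, each plasmid is used to express one viral gene product so that it can be tested as a source of T cell antigen. The depositors stress that the clone was made for screening. Its sequence may differ from the current canonical GenBank entry, the library's ORF names are specific to the collection, and the accompanying spreadsheet and quality control sequencing should be consulted before relying on the exact coding sequence.
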