Addgene plasmid #12884: DCT.VV.Orf196
Purpose: This plasmid was designed for screening purposes and may contain discrepancies relative to the current canonical GenBank version of the gene.
Depositing lab: Jack Bennink & Jon Yewdell. Depositing organization: National Institute of Allergy and Infectious Diseases (NIAID). Publication: Identification of poxvirus CD8+ T cell determinants to enable rational design and characterization of smallpox vaccines. Tscharke DC, Karupiah G, Zhou J, Palmore T, Irvine KR, Haeryfar SM, Williams S, Sidney J, Sette A, Bennink JR, Yewdell JW. J Exp Med. 2005 January 3; 201(1): 95–104. 10.1084/jem.20041912 PubMed 15623576.
Backbone
  Vector backbone: pcDNA 3.1D V5-His-TOPO
  Backbone manufacturer: Invitrogen
  Backbone size w/o insert (bp): 5514
  Vector type: Mammalian Expression
  Selectable markers: Neomycin (select with G418)
Growth in bacteria
  Bacterial resistance: Ampicillin, 100 μg/mL
  Growth temperature: 37°C
  Growth strain: DH5alpha
  Copy number: High Copy
Gene/Insert
  Gene/Insert name: VV.Orf196 (alt names: capping enzyme, small subunit; VV_WR_117)
  Species: Vaccinia Virus
  Insert size (bp): 864
  GenBank ID: 9791049
  Cloning method: Restriction Enzyme; 5′ cloning site BamHI (not destroyed); 3′ cloning site BamHI (not destroyed)
  Sequencing primers: 5′ Universal T7
Terms and licenses: Academic/Nonprofit Terms; Industry Terms: Not Available to Industry
Depositor comments: Please see the Vaccinia kit page ( https://www.addgene.org/vvorf/ ) for more information. The kit page contains the supplemental VVOrfData spreadsheet, which includes important information about this plasmid. The plasmid and insert names provided here relate only to this library. The name of the ORF (if present) in VACV strain Copenhagen and the name of the ORF (if annotated) in VACV strain WR sequence can be found in VVOrfData spreadsheet. Please note that the amino acid sequence given for each ORF in the spreadsheet may contain some errors. Additionally, changes from the expected sequence may be present in these plasmids. Please see Addgene's quality control sequence and sequencing notes in the VVOrfData spreadsheet before ordering this plasmid.
How to cite: DCT.VV.Orf196 was a gift from Jack Bennink & Jon Yewdell (Addgene plasmid # 12884 ; http://n2t.net/addgene:12884 ; RRID:Addgene_12884)
